>Addgene plasmid #111312 | pRS314 snu114-15 | addgene full sequence | sequence record 217162 | Addgene NGS Result
GTGAGCTGATACCGCTCGCCGCAGCCGAACGACCGAGCGCAGCGAGTCAGTGAGCGAGGAAGCGGAAGAG
CGCCCAATACGCAAACCGCCTCTCCCCGCGCGTTGGCCGATTCATTAATGCAGCTGGCACGACAGGTTTC
CCGACTGGAAAGCGGGCAGTGAGCGCAACGCAATTAATGTGAGTTAGCTCACTCATTAGGCACCCCAGGC
TTTACACTTTATGCTTCCGGCTCGTATGTTGTGTGGAATTGTGAGCGGATAACAATTTCACACAGGAAAC
AGCTATGACCATGATTACGCCAAGCTCGAAATTAACCCTCACTAAAGGGAACAAAAGCTGGTACCGGGCC
CCCCCTCGAGGTAGCGTATACTCTGGCATTTTTCATTTATTTGACTTATTTTTATTTATTTTATTGTACA
ATGGCAAACAAATACACGGACTGGTATGTTCTTCGTCAAATTGATGATCTGTTCTTTTGGCTTATCCTTA
TGGGATGATTAATGATTGTTAAAGCCTCATTGCGGAAATTTTAATGCCGGAAAGGCCTGAAAAATTTCAA
AGTGGCAGAAAACAAGGCTTTGGGGCATTACTTGCCAACGGCTGACGATTGCTAGCTGCTTTTACAGAAG
CGATACACAATAGCTCCTAACATAGCAAAATGGAAGGTGACGATTTATTCGATGAGTTTGGAAATTTGAT
CGGAGTTGATCCTTTTGACTCGGATGAAGAAGAAAGTGTGCTGGATGAGCAAGAACAATATCAAACCAAT
ACGTTTGAGGGGAGCGGCAACAACAATGAGATTGAGAGCAGACAACTTACCTCGTTAGGAAGTAAAAAGG
AACTTGGAATTTCCTTAGAGCACCCTTATGGTAAGGAAGTGGAAGTATTAATGGAAACTAAGAACACACA
GTCACCACAGACTCCACTGGTAGAGCCGGTTACAGAACGAACAAAGTTGCAAGAGCATACAATTTTTACA
CAATTAAAAAAAAACATTCCGAAGACTAGATATAATCGAGACTATATGTTATCAATGGCTAACATTCCGG
AGAGGATAATAAATGTTGGTGTCATTGGACCTCTTCACTCAGGTATCACCTCTTTGATGGATCTCCTAGT
AATCGACTCACACAAACGCATACCAGATATGTCTAAGAATGTAGAACTTGGATGGAAACCGCTAAGATAC
CTGGATAATTTGAAACAAGAGATTGACCGGGGTCTTTCCATTAAACTTAATGGTTCCACTCTACTCTGCA
CCGATTTAGAATCCAAGTCTAGAATGATAAACTTTTTGGATGCACCAGGGCATGTTAATTTTATGGATGA
AACGGCAGTCGCACTTGCAGCAAGTGATCTGGTTTTAATCGTGATAGATGTTGTAGAAGGTGTTACATTT
GTGGTAGAGCAATTGATAAAACAAAGTATTAAAAATAATGTAGCAATGTGTTTTGTTATAAATAAACTCG
ACAGATTGATTCTAGATTTAAAGTTGCCACCAATGGACGCATACTTGAAGTTAAATCATATAATTGCAAA
TATCAATTCCTTTACGAAGGGAAACGTGTTTTCACCAATAGACAATAACATAATATTTGCGTCTACAAAG
CTGGGCTTCACATTCACTATCAAGGAATTTGTTTCTTATTATTACGCCCACTCCATACCTTCTTCTAAGA
TAGACGACTTTACCACAAGGCTATGGGGTAGCGTATATTACCATAAAGGTAATTTCAGGACAAAACCATT
TGAAAATGTAGAGAAGTACCCGACTTTCGTTGAATTTATCCTCATCCCGCTTTATAAAATATTTTCCTAC
GCTTTATCTATGGAGAAAGATAAATTAAAGAATTTGTTAAGGTCTAACTTTAGAGTTAATTTAAGTCAAG
AGGCCCTCCAGTACGATCCGCAACCTTTTTTAAAACACGTTCTACAGTTAATATTTAGGCAACAAACCGG
TCTTGTAGATGCGATAACCAGATGTTATCAACCATTTGAATTATTCGACAATAAGACAGCTCATCTTTCA
ATTCCAGGAAAATCTACACCAGAAGGCACTCTTTGGGCTCATGTACTGAAAACTGTGGATTACGGTGGAG
CAGAGTGGTCCCTTGTACGGATATACTCTGGACTTTTGAAGAGAGGGGATACAGTACGTATACTTGATAC
ATCACAATCTGAATCTCGCCAAAAAAGACAGTTGCATGATATCTCAAAGACGGAAACCTCCAACGAAGAT
GAAGATGAAGATGACGAAACGCCTTCATGTGAGGTCGAAGAAATTGGCTTATTAGGTGGCAGATATGTCT
ATCCGGTTCATGAAGCACACAAAGGACAGATAGTATTAATAAAAGGTATTTCAAGTGCATATATTAAATC
CGCGACGTTGTACTCTGTAAAGAGTAAGGAGGACATGAAACAGCTAAAATTTTTCAAACCTTTAGATTAT
ATTACCGAGGCAGTTTTCAAAATTGTTCTTCAACCTTTACTGCCAAGGGAATTACCCAAGTTATTGGATG
CCCTGAACAAAATTTCGAAATACTACCCAGGCGTTATTATTAAAGTTGAGGAATCTGGAGAACATGTAAT
ACTAGGAAATGGAGAGCTGTATATGGACTGTTTGTTGTATGATCTAAGAGCGAGTTATGCAAAGATAGAA
ATTAAAATATCTGATCCTTTAACTGTTTTTTCTGAAAGTTGCTCAAATGAATCGTTCGCTTCAATACCTG
TAAGTAATTCGATATCTCGCCTTGGTGAGGAAAATTTACCAGGTCTGTCGATTAGTGTAGCCGCTGAACC
AATGGACTCTAAAATGATTCAGGATTTGAGCAGGAACACATTGGGAAAGGGTCAAAACTGCTTGGATATT
GACGGAATAATGGACAACCCAAGGAAACTATCCAAAATATTGAGAACCGAGTATGGGTGGGATTCGTTGG
CATCAAGAAACGTTTGGTCTTTTTATAATGGCAACGTGTTGATTAATGACACTTTGCCAGATGAAATCAG
TCCTGAATTATTATCCAAATATAAGGAACAAATAATACAAGGATTTTACTGGGCTGTAAAAGAGGGGCCT
TTGGCAGAAGAACCAATTTATGGTGTACAGTATAAATTGTTATCGATCTCAGTACCTTCCGACGTAAACA
TTGACGTTATGAAAAGTCAAATTATTCCGCTAATGAAAAAAGCCTGTTACGTTGGCTTACTGACAGCAAT
CCCAATTTTATTGGAACCCATCTATGAAGTTGACATCACGGTCCACGCCCCCTTGCTGCCAATAGTAGAG
GAACTTATGAAGAAGAGACGTGGAAGCAGGATATACAAAACAATAAAAGTGGCAGGGACACCATTGTTGG
AGGTTCGTGGACAAGTTCCGGTTATTGAATCTGCAGGATTCGAGACAGATTTGAGATTATCTACGAATGG
TCTTGGTATGTGTCAGCTGTACTTTTGGCACAAGATATGGAGGAAGGTTCCTGGTGATGTTTTGGATAAA
GATGCGTTTATTCCAAAATTGAAACCCGCACCTATCAACAGTTTAAGTCGTGATTTCGTGATGAAAACAA
GAAGGCGGAAGGGTATTTCTACAGGTGGATTTATGTCAAATGATGGTCCTACGCTTGAAAAGTATATAAG
CGCTGAATTATACGCTCAATTAAGAGAAAATGGCTTAGTACCGTGAAAATCTTGGCGCATAAGAATTAAG
CAATATGTCCACAATATTTTTATTCAGCAGAATTTACATATGACTTCGTATTTAGTGATATAACTACTCA
TCGGGACTGAAAATTTTTTATTTCTGCCTAAATACAGATGAGATGAGCTTTATAGAATTTTACGCTGTTA
AAAAGTTAAACGGTAACAAAGCACAGTTAGTTGAACAACGGTATATAGAGAATGGCGAGCTCCAATTCGC
CCTATAGTGAGTCGTATTACAATTCACTGGCCGTCGTTTTACAACGTCGTGACTGGGAAAACCCTGGCGT
TACCCAACTTAATCGCCTTGCAGCACATCCCCCTTTCGCCAGCTGGCGTAATAGCGAAGAGGCCCGCACC
GATCGCCCTTCCCAACAGTTGCGCAGCCTGAATGGCGAATGG
[124 nt withheld, positions 4103-4226]
C
[91 nt withheld, positions 4228-4318]
A
[49 nt withheld, positions 4320-4368]
CCTTTGACGTTGGAGTCCACGTTCTTT
[37 nt withheld, positions 4396-4432]
ACCCTATCTCGGTCTATTCTTTTGATTTATAAGGGATTTTGCCGATTTCGGCCTATTGGTTAAAAAATGA
GCTGATTTAACAAAAATTTAACGCGAATTTTAACAAAATATTAACGCTTACAATTTCCTGATGCGGTATT
TTCTCCTTACGCATCTGTGCGGTATTTCACACCGCATAGATCGGCAAGTGCACAAACAATACTTAAATAA
ATACTACTCAGTAATAACCTATTTCTTAGCATTTTTGACGAAATTTGCTATTTTGTTAGAGTCTTTTACA
CCATTTGTCTCCACACCTCCGCTTACATCAACACCAATAACGCCATTTAATCTAAGCGCATCACCAACAT
TTTCTGGCGTCAGTCCACCAGCTAACATAAAATGTAAGCTTTCGGGGCTCTCTTGCCTTCCAACCCAGTC
AGAAATCGAGTTCCAATCCAAAAGTTCACCTGTCCCACCTGCTTCTGAATCAAACAAGGGAATAAACGAA
TGAGGTTTCTGTGAAGCTGCACTGAGTAGTATGTTGCAGTCTTTTGGAAATACGAGTCTTTTAATAACTG
GCAAACCGAGGAACTCTTGGTATTCTTGCCACGACTCATCTCCATGCAGTTGGACGATATCAATGCCGTA
ATCATTGACCAGAGCCAAAACATCCTCCTTAGGTTGATTACGAAACACGCCAACCAAGTATTTCGGAGTG
CCTGAACTATTTTTATATGCTTTTACAAGACTTGAAATTTTCCTTGCAATAACCGGGTCAATTGTTCTCT
TTCTATTGGGCACACATATAATACCCAGCAAGTCAGCATCGGAATCTAGAGCACATTCTGCGGCCTCTGT
GCTCTGCAAGCCGCAAACTTTCACCAATGGACCAGAACTACCTGTGAAATTAATAACAGACATACTCCAA
GCTGCCTTTGTGTGCTTAATCACGTATACTCACGTGCTCAATAGTCACCAATGCCCTCCCTCTTGGCCCT
CTCCTTTTCTTTTTTCGACCGAATTAATTCTTAATCGGCAAAAAAAGAAAAGCTCCGGATCAAGATTGTA
CGTAAGGTGACAAGCTATTTTTCAATAAAGAATATCTTCCACTACTGCCATCTGGCGTCATAACTGCAAA
GTACACATATATTACGATGCTGTTCTATTAAATGCTTCCTATATTATATATATAGTAATGTCGTGATCTA
TGGTGCACTCTCAGTACAATCTGCTCTGATGCCGCATAGTTAAGCCAGCCCCGACACCCGCCAACACCCG
CTGACGCGCCCTGACGGGCTTGTCTGCTCCCGGCATCCGCTTACAGACAAGCTGTGACCGTCTCCGGGAG
CTGCATGTGTCAGAGGTTTTCACCGTCATCACCGAAACGCGCGAGACGAAAGGGCCTCGTGATACGCCTA
TTTTTATAGGTTAATGTCATGATAATAATGGTTTCTTAGACGGATCGCTTGCCTGTAACTTACACGCGCC
TCGTATCTTTTAATGATGGAATAATTTGGGAATTTACTCTGTGTTTATTTATTTTTATGTTTTGTATTTG
GATTTTAGAAAGTAAATAAAGAAGGTAGAAGAGTTACGGAATGAAGAAAAAAAAATAAACAAAGGTTTAA
AAAATTTCAACAAAAAGCGTACTTTACATATATATTTATTAGACAAGAAAAGCAGATTAAATAGATATAC
ATTCGATTAACGATAAGTAAAATGTAAAATCACAGGATTTTCGTGTGTGGTCTTCTACACAGACAAGATG
AAACAATTCGGCATTAATACCTGAGAGCAGGAAGAGCAAGATAAAAGGTAGTATTTGTTGGCGATCCCCC
TAGAGTCTTTTACATCTTCGGAAAACAAAAACTATTTTTTCTTTAATTTCTTTTTTTACTTTCTATTTTT
AATTTATATATTTATATTAAAAAATTTAAATTATAATTATTTTTATAGCACGTGATGAAAAGGACCCAGG
TGGCACTTTTCGGGGAAATGTGCGCGGAACCCCTATTTGTTTATTTTTCTAAATACATTCAAATATGTAT
CCGCTCATGAGACAATAACCCTGATAAATGCTTCAATAATATTGAAAAAGGAAGAGTATGAGTATTCAAC
ATTTCCGTGTCGCCCTTATTCCCTTTTTTGCGGCATTTTGCCTTCCTGTTTTTGCTCACCCAGAAACGCT
GGTGAAAGTAAAAGATGCTGAAGATCAGTTGGGTGCACGAGTGGGTTACATCGAACTGGATCTCAACAGC
GGTAAGATCCTTGAGAGTTTTCGCCCCGAAGAACGTTTTCCAATGATGAGCACTTTTAAAGTTCTGCTAT
GTGGCGCGGTATTATCCCGTATTGACGCCGGGCAAGAGCAACTCGGTCGCCGCATACACTATTCTCAGAA
TGACTTGGTTGAGTACTCACCAGTCACAGAAAAGCATCTTACGGATGGCATGACAGTAAGAGAATTATGC
AGTGCTGCCATAACCATGAGTGATAACACTGCGGCCAACTTACTTCTGACAACGATCGGAGGACCGAAGG
AGCTAACCGCTTTTTTGCACAACATGGGGGATCATGTAACTCGCCTTGATCGTTGGGAACCGGAGCTGAA
TGAAGCCATACCAAACGACGAGCGTGACACCACGATGCCTGTAGCAATGGCAACAACGTTGCGCAAACTA
TTAACTGGCGAACTACTTACTCTAGCTTCCCGGCAACAATTAATAGACTGGATGGAGGCGGATAAAGTTG
CAGGACCACTTCTGCGCTCGGCCCTTCCGGCTGGCTGGTTTATTGCTGATAAATCTGGAGCCGGTGAGCG
TGGGTCTCGCGGTATCATTGCAGCACTGGGGCCAGATGGTAAGCCCTCCCGTATCGTAGTTATCTACACG
ACGGGGAGTCAGGCAACTATGGATGAACGAAATAGACAGATCGCTGAGATAGGTGCCTCACTGATTAAGC
ATTGGTAACTGTCAGACCAAGTTTACTCATATATACTTTAGATTGATTTAAAACTTCATTTTTAATTTAA
AAGGATCTAGGTGAAGATCCTTTTTGATAATCTCATGACCAAAATCCCTTAACGTGAGTTTTCGTTCCAC
TGAGCGTCAGACCCCGTAGAAAAGATCAAAGGATCTTCTTGAGATCCTTTTTTTCTGCGCGTAATCTGCT
GCTTGCAAACAAAAAAACCACCGCTACCAGCGGTGGTTTGTTTGCCGGATCAAGAGCTACCAACTCTTTT
TCCGAAGGTAACTGGCTTCAGCAGAGCGCAGATACCAAATACTGTTCTTCTAGTGTAGCCGTAGTTAGGC
CACCACTTCAAGAACTCTGTAGCACCGCCTACATACCTCGCTCTGCTAATCCTGTTACCAGTGGCTGCTG
CCAGTGGCGATAAGTCGTGTCTTACCGGGTTGGACTCAAGACGATAGTTACCGGATAAGGCGCAGCGGTC
GGGCTGAACGGGGGGTTCGTGCACACAGCCCAGCTTGGAGCGAACGACCTACACCGAACTGAGATACCTA
CAGCGTGAGCTATGAGAAAGCGCCACGCTTCCCGAAGGGAGAAAGGCGGACAGGTATCCGGTAAGCGGCA
GGGTCGGAACAGGAGAGCGCACGAGGGAGCTTCCAGGGGGAAACGCCTGGTATCTTTATAGTCCTGTCGG
GTTTCGCCACCTCTGACTTGAGCGTCGATTTTTGTGATGCTCGTCAGGGGGGCGGAGCCTATGGAAAAAC
GCCAGCAACGCGGCCTTTTTACGGTTCCTGGCCTTTTGCTGGCCTTTTGCTCACATGTTCTTTCCTGCGT
TATCCCCTGATTCTGTGGATAACCGTATTACCGCCTTTGA
Features (pLannotate 1.2.2; 20 found; start..end, strand, type, name):
      1..68      +  rep_origin     RSF ori (fragment): Plasmids containing the RSF 1030 origin of replication can be propagated in E. coli cells that contain additional plasmids with compatible origins.
     70..162     +  CDS            lacI (fragment): lac repressor; lacI; The lac repressor binds to the lac operator to inhibit transcription in E. coli. This inhibition can be relieved by adding lactose or isopropyl-β-D-thiogalactopyranoside (IPTG).
    175..196     +  protein_bind   CAP binding site: CAP binding activates transcription in the presence of cAMP. E. coli catabolite activator protein
    211..241     +  promoter       lac promoter: promoter for the E. coli lac operon
    249..265     +  protein_bind   lac operator: The lac repressor binds to the lac operator to inhibit transcription in E. coli. This inhibition can be relieved by adding lactose or isopropyl-β-D-thiogalactopyranoside (IPTG). lac repressor encoded by lacI
    310..328     +  promoter       T3 promoter: promoter for bacteriophage T3 RNA polymerase
    340..362     -  misc_feature   MCS (fragment): pBluescript multiple cloning site
    660..3683    +  CDS            SNU114: SN114_YEAST - Also known as GIN10. Experimental evidence at protein level: Swiss-Prot protein existence level 1. Component of the U5 snRNP complex required for pre-mRNA splicing. Binds GTP. From Saccharomyces cerevisiae (strain ATCC 204508 / S288c) (Baker's yeast).
   3921..3939    -  promoter       T7 promoter: promoter for bacteriophage T7 RNA polymerase
   3942..4099    +  CDS            lacZα (fragment): LacZα fragment of β-galactosidase; lacZ fragment
   4103..4531    +  rep_origin     f1 ori (sequence partly withheld): f1 bacteriophage origin of replication; arrow indicates direction of (+) strand synthesis
   4559..4610    -  misc_feature   bom (fragment): basis of mobility region from pBR322
   4661..5335    -  CDS            TRP1: phosphoribosylanthranilate isomerase, required for tryptophan biosynthesis; S. cerevisiae TRP1; yeast auxotrophic marker
   5336..5483    -  promoter       TRP1 promoter: S. cerevisiae TRP1
   5621..5670    -  misc_feature   bom (fragment): basis of mobility region from pBR322
   5772..5807    -  CDS            rop (fragment): Rop protein, which maintains plasmids at low copy number; rop
   5875..6378    -  misc_feature   CEN/ARS: S. cerevisiae CEN6 centromere fused to an autonomously replicating sequence
   6415..6519    +  promoter       AmpR promoter: bla
   6520..7380    +  CDS            AmpR: β-lactamase; bla; confers resistance to ampicillin, carbenicillin, and related antibiotics
   7551..8139    +  rep_origin     ori: high-copy-number ColE1/pMB1/pBR322/pUC origin of replication
