[The description below was written by a language model from this plasmid's Addgene catalogue record and pLannotate feature annotations shown in this document.]
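Description:
pRS314 snu114-15 is a yeast–E. coli shuttle plasmid built on the centromeric pRS314 backbone and carrying a mutant allele of the Saccharomyces cerevisiae SNU114 gene (also known as GIN10 or YKL173W). In yeast the plasmid is maintained through a CEN6/ARS element, which provides autonomous replication and centromere-based segregation at roughly single-copy levels. It is selected by the TRP1 auxotrophic marker, expressed from its own promoter, in trp1 hosts. In E. coli it replicates from a ColE1/pUC-type origin and is selected with ampicillin through the β-lactamase gene. An f1 origin is also present, allowing single-stranded DNA production. The short fragments annotated as RSF ori, lacI, bom and rop are probably partial matches to backbone sequence rather than functional elements.

The insert sits in the pBluescript-derived cloning region, interrupting lacZα and flanked by T3 and T7 phage promoters. The SNU114 coding sequence spans about 3 kb, with several hundred bases of unannotated sequence upstream and some downstream. No yeast promoter is annotated or stated in the record, so expression may depend on native flanking sequence, but this is not confirmed. Snu114 is a GTP-binding component of the U5 snRNP required for pre-mRNA splicing. The snu114-15 allele carries a K146I substitution. The associated study was a genetic analysis of Snu114 function during spliceosome activation, so the plasmid is suited to introducing this mutant allele at low copy into yeast, for example to examine its growth or splicing phenotypes. The sequenced record (about 8.25 kb) is slightly larger than the approximate 8 kb catalogue size.
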