Addgene plasmid #111312: pRS314 snu114-15
Purpose: pRS314 snu114-15
Depositing lab: Christine Guthrie. Depositing organization: University of California, San Francisco (UCSF). Publication: Genetic analysis reveals a role for the C terminus of the Saccharomyces cerevisiae GTPase Snu114 during spliceosome activation. Brenner TJ, Guthrie C. Genetics. 2005 Jul;170(3):1063-80. doi: 10.1534/genetics.105.042044. Epub 2005 May 23. PubMed 15911574.
Backbone
  Vector backbone: pRS314
  Backbone size w/o insert (bp): 4783
  Total vector size (bp): 8000
  Vector type: Yeast Expression
  Selectable markers: TRP1
Growth in bacteria
  Bacterial resistance: Ampicillin, 100 μg/mL
  Growth temperature: 37°C
  Growth strain: DH5alpha
  Copy number: Low Copy
Gene/Insert
  Gene/Insert name: SNU114 (alt names: GIN10; YKL173W)
  Species: S. cerevisiae (budding yeast)
  Insert size (bp): 3000
  Mutation: snu114-15 (K146I)
Terms and licenses: Academic/Nonprofit Terms; Industry Terms: Not Available to Industry
How to cite: pRS314 snu114-15 was a gift from Christine Guthrie (Addgene plasmid # 111312 ; http://n2t.net/addgene:111312 ; RRID:Addgene_111312)
